Addgene plasmid #98816: 3xnls-mScarlet-I
Purpose: In vivo visualization of the nucleus (can be used for colocalization studies)
Depositing lab: Dorus Gadella. Publication: Robust and Bright Genetically Encoded Fluorescent Markers for Highlighting Structures and Compartments in Mammalian Cells. Chertkova AO, Mastop M, Postma M, van Bommel N, van der Niet S, Batenburg KL, Joosen L, Gadella TWJ, Okada Y, Goedhart J. bioRxiv (2020) 160374; doi: https://doi.org/10.1101/160374.
Backbone
  Vector backbone: pEGFP-N1
  Backbone manufacturer: Clontech
  Vector type: Mammalian Expression
Growth in bacteria
  Bacterial resistance: Kanamycin, 50 μg/mL
  Growth temperature: 37°C
  Growth strain: DH5alpha
  Copy number: High Copy
Gene/Insert
  Gene/Insert name: 3xNLS
  Species: Synthetic
  Promoter: CMV
  Tag / fusion protein: mScarlet-I (C terminal on insert)
  Cloning method: Restriction Enzyme; 5′ cloning site unknown (unknown if destroyed); 3′ cloning site unknown (unknown if destroyed)
Terms and licenses: Academic/Nonprofit Terms; Industry Terms: Not Available to Industry
Depositor comments: Please visit https://www.biorxiv.org/content/early/2017/07/06/160374 for bioRxiv preprint.
How to cite: 3xnls-mScarlet-I was a gift from Dorus Gadella (Addgene plasmid # 98816 ; http://n2t.net/addgene:98816 ; RRID:Addgene_98816)
