[The description below was written by a language model from this plasmid's Addgene catalogue record and pLannotate feature annotations shown in this document.]
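Description:
3xnls-mScarlet-I is a mammalian expression plasmid built on the Clontech pEGFP-N1 backbone, in which the original fluorescent protein has been replaced by the red fluorescent protein mScarlet-I. The sequenced plasmid is about 4.8 kb. It replicates at high copy number in E. coli from a ColE1/pUC-type origin and also carries an f1 phage origin. Selection relies on a single Tn5 NeoR/KanR (aminoglycoside phosphotransferase) gene. This gene is driven by a bacterial bla promoter for kanamycin resistance in bacteria and by the SV40 enhancer/early promoter for G418 selection in mammalian cells, and it is terminated by the HSV TK polyadenylation signal. Short annotated matches to ble and to the bGH poly(A) signal are only fragments and are probably not functional elements.

The payload is a synthetic triple nuclear localization signal (3xNLS) fused at its C-terminus to mScarlet-I, a bright, rapidly maturing monomeric red protein. Expression comes from the human CMV immediate-early enhancer and promoter and ends at the SV40 poly(A) signal. The automated annotation marks one SV40 large T antigen NLS upstream of mScarlet-I. It also marks a short large T antigen fragment downstream of the mScarlet-I coding sequence, whose role is unclear from the record. The feature table does not resolve the three NLS repeats individually, and the cloning sites used are not recorded. The NLS directs the fluorescent fusion into the nucleus through the importin pathway, giving a constitutive red nuclear label. The plasmid is intended for visualizing the nucleus in living mammalian cells and serves as a reference marker in colocalization studies alongside spectrally distinct probes.
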