Features (pLannotate 1.2.2; 15 found; start..end, strand, type, name):
    284..388     -  promoter       AmpR promoter: bla
    415..843     +  rep_origin     f1 ori (sequence partly withheld): f1 bacteriophage origin of replication; arrow indicates direction of (+) strand synthesis
    877..998     -  polyA_signal   SV40 poly(A) signal: SV40 polyadenylation signal
   1021..1104    -  CDS            large T antigen (fragment): large T antigen from SV40 (simian virus 40)
   1124..1819    -  CDS            mScarlet-I: mScarlet-I is a basic (constitutively fluorescent) red fluorescent protein published in 2016, derived from synthetic construct. It is reported to be a rapidly-maturing monomer with moderate acid sensitivity.
   1886..1906    -  CDS            SV40 NLS: nuclear localization signal of SV40 (simian virus 40) large T antigen
   1924..1967    -  misc_feature   MCS (fragment): multiple cloning site
   1990..2193    -  promoter       CMV promoter: human cytomegalovirus (CMV) immediate early promoter
   2194..2497    -  enhancer       CMV enhancer: human cytomegalovirus immediate early enhancer
   2672..3260    -  rep_origin     ori: high-copy-number ColE1/pMB1/pBR322/pUC origin of replication
   3482..3498    +  polyA_signal   bGH poly(A) signal (fragment): bovine growth hormone polyadenylation signal
   3589..3636    -  polyA_signal   HSV TK poly(A) signal: herpes simplex virus thymidine kinase polyadenylation signal (Cole and Stacy, 1985)
   3695..3847    -  CDS            ble (fragment): BLE_KLEPN - Experimental evidence at protein level: Swiss-Prot protein existence level 1. Binding protein with a strong affinity to the bleomycin family of antibiotics. Binds to CL990; an antimitotic-antibiotic compound. From Klebsiella pneumoniae.
   3868..4662    -  CDS            NeoR/KanR: aminoglycoside phosphotransferase from Tn5; aph(3')-II (or nptII); confers resistance to neomycin, kanamycin, and G418 (Geneticin®)
   4697..282     -  promoter       SV40 promoter (across the origin): SV40 enhancer and early promoter
>Addgene plasmid #98816 | 3xnls-mScarlet-I | addgene full sequence | sequence record 190172 | Addgene NGS Result
TCTGCATAAATAAAAAAAATTAGTCAGCCATGGGGCGGAGAATGGGCGGAACTGGGCGGAGTTAGGGGCG
GGATGGGCGGAGTTAGGGGCGGGACTATGGTTGCTGACTAATTGAGATGCATGCTTTGCATACTTCTGCC
TGCTGGGGAGCCTGGGGACTTTCCACACCTGGTTGCTGACTAATTGAGATGCATGCTTTGCATACTTCTG
CCTGCTGGGGAGCCTGGGGACTTTCCACACCCTAACTGACACACATTCCACAGCTGGTTCTTTCCGCCTC
AGGACTCTTCCTTTTTCAATATTATTGAAGCATTTATCAGGGTTATTGTCTCATGAGCGGATACATATTT
GAATGTATTTAGAAAAATAAACAAATAGGGGTTCCGCGCACATTTCCCCGAAAAGTGCCACCTG
[124 nt withheld, positions 415-538]
C
[91 nt withheld, positions 540-630]
A
[49 nt withheld, positions 632-680]
CCTTTGACGTTGGAGTCCACGTTCTTT
[37 nt withheld, positions 708-744]
ACCCTATCTCGGTCTATTCTTTTGATTTATAAGGGATTTTGCCGATTTCGGCCTATTGGTTAAAAAATGA
GCTGATTTAACAAAAATTTAACGCGAATTTTAACAAAATATTAACGCTTACAATTTACGCCTTAAGATAC
ATTGATGAGTTTGGACAAACCACAACTAGAATGCAGTGAAAAAAATGCTTTATTTGTGAAATTTGTGATG
CTATTGCTTTATTTGTAACCATTATAAGCTGCAATAAACAAGTTAACAACAACAATTGCATTCATTTTAT
GTTTCAGGTTCAGGGGGAGGTGTGGGAGGTTTTTTAAAGCAAGTAAAACCTCTACAAATGTGGTATGGCT
GATTATGATCTAGAGTCGCGGCCGCTTTACTTGTACAGCTCGTCCATGCCGCCGGTGGAGTGGCGGCCCT
CGGAGCGTTCGTACTGTTCCACCACGGTGTAGTCCTCGTTGTGGGAGGTGATGTCCAACTTGCGGTCGAC
GTTGTAGGCGCCGGGCATCTGCACGGGCTTCTTGGCCTTGTAGGTGGTCTTGAAGTCCGCCAGGTAGCGG
CCGCCGTCCTTCAGGCGCAGGGCCATCTTAATGTCGCCCTTCAGCACGCCGTCCTCGGGGTACAACCGCT
CGGTGGACGCTTCCCAGCCCATTGTCTTCTTCTGCATTACGGGGCCGTCAGGAGGGAAGTTGGTGCCGCG
GAGCTTCACCTTGTAGATCAGGGTGCCGTCCTCCAGGGAGGTGTCCTGGGTCACGGTCACGGCGCCGCCG
TCCTCGAAGTTCATCACGCGCTCCCACTTGAAGCCCTCGGGGAAGGACTGCTTATAGTAGTCGGGGATGT
CGGCGGGGTGCTTGATGAAGGCCCTGGAGCCGTACATGAACTGAGGGGACAGGATGTCCCAGGAGAAGGG
CAGGGGGCCACCCTTGGTCACCTTCAGCTTGGCGGTCTGGGTGCCCTCGTAGGGGCGGCCCTCGCCCTCG
CCCTCGATCTCGAACTCGTGGCCGTTCATGGAGCCCTCCATGTGCACCTTGAACCGCATGAACTCCTTGA
TCACTGCCTCGCCCTTGCTCACCATGGTGGCGACCGGTGATCCCACTTTCCGTTTCTTTTTGGGATCGAC
CTTACGCTTTTTCTTCGGGTCTACCTTTCTCTTCTTTTTTGGATCTGATCCCATGGTGGGAATTCGAAGC
TTGAGCTCGAGATCTGAGTCCGGTAGCGCTAGCGGATCTGACGGTTCACTAAACCAGCTCTGCTTATATA
GACCTCCCACCGTACACGCCTACCGCCCATTTGCGTCAATGGGGCGGAGTTGTTACGACATTTTGGAAAG
TCCCGTTGATTTTGGTGCCAAAACAAACTCCCATTGACGTCAATGGGGTGGAGACTTGGAAATCCCCGTG
AGTCAAACCGCTATCCACGCCCATTGATGTACTGCCAAAACCGCATCACCATGGTAATAGCGATGACTAA
TACGTAGATGTACTGCCAAGTAGGAAAGTCCCATAAGGTCATGTACTGGGCATAATGCCAGGCGGGCCAT
TTACCGTCATTGACGTCAATAGGGGGCGTACTTGGCATATGATACACTTGATGTACTGCCAAGTGGGCAG
TTTACCGTAAATACTCCACCCATTGACGTCAATGGAAAGTCCCTATTGGCGTTACTATGGGAACATACGT
CATTATTGACGTCAATGGGCGGGGGTCGTTGGGCGGTCAGCCAGGCGGGCCATTTACCGTAAGTTATGTA
ACGCGGAACTCCATATATGGGCTATGAACTAATGACCCCGTAATTGATTACTATTAATAACTAATGCATG
GCGGTAATACGGTTATCCACAGAATCAGGGGATAACGCAGGAAAGAACATGTGAGCAAAAGGCCAGCAAA
AGGCCAGGAACCGTAAAAAGGCCGCGTTGCTGGCGTTTTTCCATAGGCTCCGCCCCCCTGACGAGCATCA
CAAAAATCGACGCTCAAGTCAGAGGTGGCGAAACCCGACAGGACTATAAAGATACCAGGCGTTTCCCCCT
GGAAGCTCCCTCGTGCGCTCTCCTGTTCCGACCCTGCCGCTTACCGGATACCTGTCCGCCTTTCTCCCTT
CGGGAAGCGTGGCGCTTTCTCATAGCTCACGCTGTAGGTATCTCAGTTCGGTGTAGGTCGTTCGCTCCAA
GCTGGGCTGTGTGCACGAACCCCCCGTTCAGCCCGACCGCTGCGCCTTATCCGGTAACTATCGTCTTGAG
TCCAACCCGGTAAGACACGACTTATCGCCACTGGCAGCAGCCACTGGTAACAGGATTAGCAGAGCGAGGT
ATGTAGGCGGTGCTACAGAGTTCTTGAAGTGGTGGCCTAACTACGGCTACACTAGAAGAACAGTATTTGG
TATCTGCGCTCTGCTGAAGCCAGTTACCTTCGGAAAAAGAGTTGGTAGCTCTTGATCCGGCAAACAAACC
ACCGCTGGTAGCGGTGGTTTTTTTGTTTGCAAGCAGCAGATTACGCGCAGAAAAAAAGGATCTCAAGAAG
ATCCTTTGATCTTTTCTACGGGGTCTGACGCTCAGTGGAACGAAAACTCACGTTAAGGGATTTTGGTCAT
GAGATTATCAAAAAGGATCTTCACCTAGATCCTTTTAAATTAAAAATGAAGTTTTAAATCAATCTAAAGT
ATATATGAGTAACCTGAGGCTATGGCAGGGCCTGCCGCCCCGACGTTGGCTGCGAGCCCTGGGCCTTCAC
CCGAACTTGGGGGGTGGGGTGGGGAAAAGGAAGAAACGCGGGCGTATTGGCCCCAATGGGGTCTCGGTGG
GGTATCGACAGAGTGCCAGCCCTGGGACCGAACCCCGCGTTTATGAACAAACGACCCAACACCGTGCGTT
TTATTCTGTCTTTTTATTGCCGTCATAGCGCGGGTTCCTTCCGGTATTGTCTCCTTCCGTGTTTCAGTTA
GCCTCCCCCTAGGGTGGGCGAAGAACTCCAGCATGAGATCCCCGCGCTGGAGGATCATCCAGCCGGCGTC
CCGGAAAACGATTCCGAAGCCCAACCTTTCATAGAAGGCGGCGGTGGAATCGAAATCTCGTGATGGCAGG
TTGGGCGTCGCTTGGTCGGTCATTTCGAACCCCAGAGTCCCGCTCAGAAGAACTCGTCAAGAAGGCGATA
GAAGGCGATGCGCTGCGAATCGGGAGCGGCGATACCGTAAAGCACGAGGAAGCGGTCAGCCCATTCGCCG
CCAAGCTCTTCAGCAATATCACGGGTAGCCAACGCTATGTCCTGATAGCGGTCCGCCACACCCAGCCGGC
CACAGTCGATGAATCCAGAAAAGCGGCCATTTTCCACCATGATATTCGGCAAGCAGGCATCGCCATGGGT
CACGACGAGATCCTCGCCGTCGGGCATGCTCGCCTTGAGCCTGGCGAACAGTTCGGCTGGCGCGAGCCCC
TGATGCTCTTCGTCCAGATCATCCTGATCGACAAGACCGGCTTCCATCCGAGTACGTGCTCGCTCGATGC
GATGTTTCGCTTGGTGGTCGAATGGGCAGGTAGCCGGATCAAGCGTATGCAGCCGCCGCATTGCATCAGC
CATGATGGATACTTTCTCGGCAGGAGCAAGGTGAGATGACAGGAGATCCTGCCCCGGCACTTCGCCCAAT
AGCAGCCAGTCCCTTCCCGCTTCAGTGACAACGTCGAGCACAGCTGCGCAAGGAACGCCCGTCGTGGCCA
GCCACGATAGCCGCGCTGCCTCGTCTTGCAGTTCATTCAGGGCACCGGACAGGTCGGTCTTGACAAAAAG
AACCGGGCGCCCCTGCGCTGACAGCCGGAACACGGCGGCATCAGAGCAGCCGATTGTCTGTTGTGCCCAG
TCATAGCCGAATAGCCTCTCCACCCAAGCGGCCGGAGAACCTGCGTGCAATCCATCTTGTTCAATCATGC
GAAACGATCCTCATCCTGTCTCTTGATCGATCTTTGCAAAAGCCTAGGCCTCCAAAAAAGCCTCCTCACT
ACTTCTGGAATAGCTCAGAGGCCGAGGCGGCCTCGGCC
